>Addgene plasmid #107304 | pCSD_2xNES-FRB-ZFPTS3-3xFLAG-2xNLS | depositor full sequence | sequence record 202458 | pCSD_2xNES-FRB-ZFPTS3-3xFLAG-2xNLS sequence 5068 bps
CGCCATTCTGCCTGGGGACGTCGGAGCAAGCTTGATTTAGGTGACACTATAGAATACAAGCTACTTGTTC
TTTTTGCAGGATCTGCCACCATGGGTCTCGATTTAGCTTCATTAATTCTAGGTCCTGGCTCACTTGACCT
CGCTAGTCTTATCCTCGGAGGCGGTGGCAGCGGCGGAGGTGGCTCACGTACGATCCTCTGGCATGAGATG
TGGCATGAAGGCCTGGAAGAGGCATCTCGTTTGTACTTTGGGGAAAGGAACGTGAAAGGCATGTTTGAGG
TGCTGGAGCCCTTGCATGCTATGATGGAACGGGGCCCCCAGACTCTGAAGGAAACATCCTTTAATCAGGC
CTATGGTCGAGATTTAATGGAGGCCCAAGAGTGGTGCAGGAAGTACATGAAATCAGGGAATGTCAAGGAC
CTCACCCAAGCCTGGGACCTCTATTATCATGTGTTCCGACGAATCTCAAAGGGCGCCGGCGGAAGCGGGG
TACCTTCCGGAAAGCCCTATAAATGTCCTGAATGTGGCAAGTCCTTCTCGCGGAGCGACGACCTGACACG
GCACCAACGTACGCACACTGGTGAGAAGCCATACGCGTGTCCTGTCGAGTCCTGTGACCGCCGCTTCAGT
CAGAAGGGACACCTGACACGGCACATCCGCATTCACACAGGGCAAAAACCGTTTCAATGCCGCATCTGCA
TGAGGAACTTCAGCATCCGTAGCAGCCTGACACGGCACATCCGCACCCACACAGGAGAAAAGCCCTTCGC
CTGTGACATCTGCGGCAGGAAGTTCGCGCTGAGCCACCACCTGACACGGCACACCAAGATCCACCTCCGT
CAGAAAGACCCCGGGGGATCCGGGTCGCTCGAGGGAGACTACAAAGACCATGACGGTGATTATAAAGATC
ATGACATCGATTACAAGGATGACGATGACAAGCAGGGGTCCGAGCTCGGATCGGGTAGAGCCGCGCCGGC
AGCTAAGAAAAAGAAACTGGATCAATTGGGCGCTAGCGGTAGTTCTGGAGGCTCAAGTGGCGCCGCTCCA
AAGAAGAAGCGTAAGGTATCTGAATTCTGATAATCTAGAACTATAGTGAGTCGTATTACGTAGATCCAGA
CATGATAAGATACATTGATGAGTTTGGACAAACCACAACTAGAATGCAGTGAAAAAAATGCTTTATTTGT
GAAATTTGTGATGCTATTGCTTTATTTGTAACCATTATAAGCTGCAATAAACAAGTTAACAACAACAATT
GCATTCATTTTATGTTTCAGGTTCAGGGGGAGGTGTGGGAGGTTTTTTAATTCGCGGCCGCGGCGCCAAT
GCATTGGGCCCGGTACGTACCCAGCTTTTGTTCCCTTTAGTGAGGGTTAATTGCGCGCTTGGCGTAATCA
TGGTCATAGCTGTTTCCTGTGTGAAATTGTTATCCGCTCACAATTCCACACAACATACGAGCCGGAAGCA
TAAAGTGTAAAGCCTGGGGTGCCTAATGAGTGAGCTAACTCACATTAATTGCGTTGCGCTCACTGCCCGC
TTTCCAGTCGGGAAACCTGTCGTGCCAGCTGCATTAATGAATCGGCCAACGCGCGGGGAGAGGCGGTTTG
CGTATTGGGCGCTCTTCCGCTTCCTCGCTCACTGACTCGCTGCGCTCGGTCGTTCGGCTGCGGCGAGCGG
TATCAGCTCACTCAAAGGCGGTAATACGGTTATCCACAGAATCAGGGGATAACGCAGGAAAGAACATGTG
AGCAAAAGGCCAGCAAAAGGCCAGGAACCGTAAAAAGGCCGCGTTGCTGGCGTTTTTCCATAGGCTCCGC
CCCCCTGACGAGCATCACAAAAATCGACGCTCAAGTCAGAGGTGGCGAAACCCGACAGGACTATAAAGAT
ACCAGGCGTTTCCCCCTGGAAGCTCCCTCGTGCGCTCTCCTGTTCCGACCCTGCCGCTTACCGGATACCT
GTCCGCCTTTCTCCCTTCGGGAAGCGTGGCGCTTTCTCATAGCTCACGCTGTAGGTATCTCAGTTCGGTG
TAGGTCGTTCGCTCCAAGCTGGGCTGTGTGCACGAACCCCCCGTTCAGCCCGACCGCTGCGCCTTATCCG
GTAACTATCGTCTTGAGTCCAACCCGGTAAGACACGACTTATCGCCACTGGCAGCAGCCACTGGTAACAG
GATTAGCAGAGCGAGGTATGTAGGCGGTGCTACAGAGTTCTTGAAGTGGTGGCCTAACTACGGCTACACT
AGAAGGACAGTATTTGGTATCTGCGCTCTGCTGAAGCCAGTTACCTTCGGAAAAAGAGTTGGTAGCTCTT
GATCCGGCAAACAAACCACCGCTGGTAGCGGTGGTTTTTTTGTTTGCAAGCAGCAGATTACGCGCAGAAA
AAAAGGATCTCAAGAAGATCCTTTGATCTTTTCTACGGGGTCTGACGCTCAGTGGAACGAAAACTCACGT
TAAGGGATTTTGGTCATGAGATTATCAAAAAGGATCTTCACCTAGATCCTTTTAAATTAAAAATGAAGTT
TTAAATCAATCTAAAGTATATATGAGTAAACTTGGTCTGACAGTTACCAATGCTTAATCAGTGAGGCACC
TATCTCAGCGATCTGTCTATTTCGTTCATCCATAGTTGCCTGACTCCCCGTCGTGTAGATAACTACGATA
CGGGAGGGCTTACCATCTGGCCCCAGTGCTGCAATGATACCGCGAGACCCACGCTCACCGGCTCCAGATT
TATCAGCAATAAACCAGCCAGCCGGAAGGGCCGAGCGCAGAAGTGGTCCTGCAACTTTATCCGCCTCCAT
CCAGTCTATTAATTGTTGCCGGGAAGCTAGAGTAAGTAGTTCGCCAGTTAATAGTTTGCGCAACGTTGTT
GCCATTGCTACAGGCATCGTGGTGTCACGCTCGTCGTTTGGTATGGCTTCATTCAGCTCCGGTTCCCAAC
GATCAAGGCGAGTTACATGATCCCCCATGTTGTGCAAAAAAGCGGTTAGCTCCTTCGGTCCTCCGATCGT
TGTCAGAAGTAAGTTGGCCGCAGTGTTATCACTCATGGTTATGGCAGCACTGCATAATTCTCTTACTGTC
ATGCCATCCGTAAGATGCTTTTCTGTGACTGGTGAGTACTCAACCAAGTCATTCTGAGAATAGTGTATGC
GGCGACCGAGTTGCTCTTGCCCGGCGTCAATACGGGATAATACCGCGCCACATAGCAGAACTTTAAAAGT
GCTCATCATTGGAAAACGTTCTTCGGGGCGAAAACTCTCAAGGATCTTACCGCTGTTGAGATCCAGTTCG
ATGTAACCCACTCGTGCACCCAACTGATCTTCAGCATCTTTTACTTTCACCAGCGTTTCTGGGTGAGCAA
AAACAGGAAGGCAAAATGCCGCAAAAAAGGGAATAAGGGCGACACGGAAATGTTGAATACTCATACTCTT
CCTTTTTCAATATTATTGAAGCATTTATCAGGGTTATTGTCTCATGAGCGGATACATATTTGAATGTATT
TAGAAAAATAAACAAATAGGGGTTCCGCGCACATTTCCCCGAAAAGTGCCACCTAAATTGTAAGCGTTAA
TATTTTGTTAAAATTCGCGTTAAATTTTTGTTAAATCAGCTCATTTTTTAACCAATAGGCCGAAATCGGC
AAAATCCCTTATAAATCAAAAGAATAGACCGAGATAGGGT
[37 nt withheld, positions 3681-3717]
AAAGAACGTGGACTCCAACGTCAAAGG
[49 nt withheld, positions 3745-3793]
T
[91 nt withheld, positions 3795-3885]
G
[124 nt withheld, positions 3887-4010]
CCCATTCGCCATTCAGGCTGCGCAACTGTTGGGAAGGGCGATCGGTGCGGGCCTCTTCGCTATTACGCCA
GTCGACCATAGCCAATTCAATATGGCGTATATGGACTCATGCCAATTCAATATGGTGGATCTGGACCTGT
GCCAATTCAATATGGCGTATATGGACTCGTGCCAATTCAATATGGTGGATCTGGACCCCAGCCAATTCAA
TATGGCGGACTTGGCACCATGCCAATTCAATATGGCGGACTTGGCACTGTGCCAACTGGGGAGGGGTCTA
CTTGGCACGGTGCCAAGTTTGAGGAGGGGTCTTGGCCCTGTGCCAAGTCCGCCATATTGAATTGGCATGG
TGCCAATAATGGCGGCCATATTGGCTATATGCCAGGATCAATATATAGGCAATATCCAATATGGCCCTAT
GCCAATATGGCTATTGGCCAGGTTCAATACTATGTATTGGCCCTATGCCATATAGTATTCCATATATGGG
TTTTCCTATTGACGTAGATAGCCCCTCCCAATGGGCGGTCCCATATACCATATATGGGGCTTCCTAATAC
CGCCCATAGCCACTCCCCCATTGACGTCAATGGTCTCTATATATGGTCTTTCCTATTGACGTCATATGGG
CGGTCCTATTGACGTATATGGCGCCTCCCCCATTGACGTCAATTACGGTAAATGGCCCGCCTGGCTCAAT
GCCCATTGACGTCAATAGGACCACCCACCATTGACGTCAATGGGATGGCTCATTGCCCATTCATATCCGT
TCTCACGCCCCCTATTGACGTCAATGACGGTAAATGGCCCACTTGGCAGTACATCAATATCTATTAATAG
TAACTTGGCAAGTACATTACTATTGGAAGGACGCCAGGGTACATTGGCAGTACTCCCATTGACGTCAATG
GCGGTAAATGGCCCGCGATGGCTGCCAAGTACATCCCCATTGACGTCAATGGGGAGGGGCAATGACGCAA
ATGGGCGTTCCATTGACGTAAATGGGCGGTAGGCGTGCCTAATGGGAGGTCTATATAAGCAATGCTCGTT
TAGGGAAC
Features (pLannotate 1.2.2; 19 found; start..end, strand, type, name):
     35..53      +  promoter       SP6 promoter: promoter for bacteriophage SP6 RNA polymerase
    160..182     +  CDS            FAPα2 (fragment): fluorogen-activating protein composed of a dimer of the L5-MG single-chain antibody fragment (Szent-Gyorgyi et al., 2008) binds malachite green derivatives to produce red fluorescence
    193..471     +  CDS            FRB: FKBP-rapamycin binding domain of human FRAP
    523..600     +  CDS            EGR1 (fragment): EGR1_SERCA - Also known as ZENK From Serinus canaria (Island canary) (Fringilla canaria).
    736..755     +  CDS            ZFHD1 (DNA binding domain) (fragment): composite human DNA-binding domain composed of domains from the transcription factors Zif268 and Oct-1 (Pomerantz et al., 1995)
    877..942     +  CDS            3xFLAG: three tandem FLAG® epitope tags, followed by an enterokinase cleavage site
   1091..1108    -  promoter       T7 promoter (fragment): promoter for bacteriophage T7 RNA polymerase
   1113..1247    -  polyA_signal   SV40 poly(A) signal: SV40 polyadenylation signal
   1364..1382    -  promoter       T3 promoter: promoter for bacteriophage T3 RNA polymerase
   1427..1443    -  protein_bind   lac operator: The lac repressor binds to the lac operator to inhibit transcription in E. coli. This inhibition can be relieved by adding lactose or isopropyl-β-D-thiogalactopyranoside (IPTG). lac repressor encoded by lacI
   1451..1481    -  promoter       lac promoter: promoter for the E. coli lac operon
   1496..1517    -  protein_bind   CAP binding site: CAP binding activates transcription in the presence of cAMP. E. coli catabolite activator protein
   1530..1622    -  CDS            lacI (fragment): lac repressor; lacI; The lac repressor binds to the lac operator to inhibit transcription in E. coli. This inhibition can be relieved by adding lactose or isopropyl-β-D-thiogalactopyranoside (IPTG).
   1805..2393    -  rep_origin     ori: high-copy-number ColE1/pMB1/pBR322/pUC origin of replication
   2564..3424    -  CDS            AmpR: β-lactamase; bla; confers resistance to ampicillin, carbenicillin, and related antibiotics
   3425..3529    -  promoter       AmpR promoter: bla
   3582..4010    -  rep_origin     f1 ori (sequence partly withheld): f1 bacteriophage origin of replication; arrow indicates direction of (+) strand synthesis
   4015..4081    -  CDS            lacZα (fragment): LacZα fragment of β-galactosidase; lacZ fragment
   4084..5068    +  promoter       CMV IE94 promoter: enhancer/promoter region of simian cytomegalovirus major immediate early transcription unit IE94
