>Addgene plasmid #107304 | pCSD_2xNES-FRB-ZFPTS3-3xFLAG-2xNLS | addgene full sequence | sequence record 204643 | Addgene NGS Result
TTCTGCCTGGGGACGTCGGAGCAAGCTTGATTTAGGTGACACTATAGAATACAAGCTACTTGTTCTTTTT
GCAGGATCTGCCACCATGGGTCTCGATTTAGCTTCATTAATTCTAGGTCCTGGCTCACTTGACCTCGCTA
GTCTTATCCTCGGAGGCGGTGGCAGCGGCGGAGGTGGCTCACGTACGATCCTCTGGCATGAGATGTGGCA
TGAAGGCCTGGAAGAGGCATCTCGTTTGTACTTTGGGGAAAGGAACGTGAAAGGCATGTTTGAGGTGCTG
GAGCCCTTGCATGCTATGATGGAACGGGGCCCCCAGACTCTGAAGGAAACATCCTTTAATCAGGCCTATG
GTCGAGATTTAATGGAGGCCCAAGAGTGGTGCAGGAAGTACATGAAATCAGGGAATGTCAAGGACCTCAC
CCAAGCCTGGGACCTCTATTATCATGTGTTCCGACGAATCTCAAAGGGCGCCGGCGGAAGCGGGGTACCT
TCCGGAAAGCCCTATAAATGTCCTGAATGTGGCAAGTCCTTCTCGCGGAGCGACGACCTGACACGGCACC
AACGTACGCACACTGGTGAGAAGCCATACGCGTGTCCTGTCGAGTCCTGTGACCGCCGCTTCAGTCAGAA
GGGACACCTGACACGGCACATCCGCATTCACACAGGGCAAAAACCGTTTCAATGCCGCATCTGCATGAGG
AACTTCAGCATCCGTAGCAGCCTGACACGGCACATCCGCACCCACACAGGAGAAAAGCCCTTCGCCTGTG
ACATCTGCGGCAGGAAGTTCGCGCTGAGCCACCACCTGACACGGCACACCAAGATCCACCTCCGTCAGAA
AGACCCCGGGGGATCCGGGTCGCTCGAGGGAGACTACAAAGACCATGACGGTGATTATAAAGATCATGAC
ATCGATTACAAGGATGACGATGACAAGCAGGGGTCCGAGCTCGGATCGGGTAGAGCCGCGCCGGCAGCTA
AGAAAAAGAAACTGGATCAATTGGGCGCTAGCGGTAGTTCTGGAGGCTCAAGTGGCGCCGCTCCAAAGAA
GAAGCGTAAGGTATCTGAATTCTGATAATCTAGAACTATAGTGAGTCGTATTACGTAGATCCAGACATGA
TAAGATACATTGATGAGTTTGGACAAACCACAACTAGAATGCAGTGAAAAAAATGCTTTATTTGTGAAAT
TTGTGATGCTATTGCTTTATTTGTAACCATTATAAGCTGCAATAAACAAGTTAACAACAACAATTGCATT
CATTTTATGTTTCAGGTTCAGGGGGAGGTGTGGGAGGTTTTTTAATTCGCGGCCGCGGCGCCAATGCATT
GGGCCCGGTACGTACCCAGCTTTTGTTCCCTTTAGTGAGGGTTAATTGCGCGCTTGGCGTAATCATGGTC
ATAGCTGTTTCCTGTGTGAAATTGTTATCCGCTCACAATTCCACACAACATACGAGCCGGGAGCATAAAG
TGTAAAGCCTGGGGTGCCTAATGAGTGAGCTAACTCACATTAATTGCGTTGCGCTCACTGCCCGCTTTCC
AGTCGGGAAACCTGTCGTGCCAGCTGCATTAATGAATCGGCCAACGCGCGGGGAGAGGCGGTTTGCGTAT
TGGGCGCTCTTCCGCTTCCTCGCTCACTGACTCGCTGCGCTCGGTCGTTCGGCTGCGGCGAGCGGTATCA
GCTCACTCAAAGGCGGTAATACGGTTATCCACAGAATCAGGGGATAACGCAGGAAAGAACATGTGAGCAA
AAGGCCAGCAAAAGGCCAGGAACCGTAAAAAGGCCGCGTTGCTGGCGTTTTTCCATAGGCTCCGCCCCCC
TGACGAGCATCACAAAAATCGACGCTCAAGTCAGAGGTGGCGAAACCCGACAGGACTATAAAGATACCAG
GCGTTTCCCCCTGGAAGCTCCCTCGTGCGCTCTCCTGTTCCGACCCTGCCGCTTACCGGATACCTGTCCG
CCTTTCTCCCTTCGGGAAGCGTGGCGCTTTCTCATAGCTCACGCTGTAGGTATCTCAGTTCGGTGTAGGT
CGTTCGCTCCAAGCTGGGCTGTGTGCACGAACCCCCCGTTCAGCCCGACCGCTGCGCCTTATCCGGTAAC
TATCGTCTTGAGTCCAACCCGGTAAGACACGACTTATCGCCACTGGCAGCAGCCACTGGTAACAGGATTA
GCAGAGCGAGGTATGTAGGCGGTGCTACAGAGTTCTTGAAGTGGTGGCCTAACTACGGCTACACTAGAAG
AACAGTATTTGGTATCTGCGCTCTGCTGAAGCCAGTTACCTTCGGAAAAAGAGTTGGTAGCTCTTGATCC
GGCAAACAAACCACCGCTGGTAGCGGTGGTTTTTTTGTTTGCAAGCAGCAGATTACGCGCAGAAAAAAAG
GATCTCAAGAAGATCCTTTGATCTTTTCTACGGGGTCTGACGCTCAGTGGAACGAAAACTCACGTTAAGG
GATTTTGGTCATGAGATTATCAAAAAGGATCTTCACCTAGATCCTTTTAAATTAAAAATGAAGTTTTAAA
TCAATCTAAAGTATATATGAGTAAACTTGGTCTGACAGTTACCAATGCTTAATCAGTGAGGCACCTATCT
CAGCGATCTGTCTATTTCGTTCATCCATAGTTGCCTGACTCCCCGTCGTGTAGATAACTACGATACGGGA
GGGCTTACCATCTGGCCCCAGTGCTGCAATGATACCGCGAGACCCACGCTCACCGGCTCCAGATTTATCA
GCAATAAACCAGCCAGCCGGAAGGGCCGAGCGCAGAAGTGGTCCTGCAACTTTATCCGCCTCCATCCAGT
CTATTAATTGTTGCCGGGAAGCTAGAGTAAGTAGTTCGCCAGTTAATAGTTTGCGCAACGTTGTTGCCAT
TGCTACAGGCATCGTGGTGTCACGCTCGTCGTTTGGTATGGCTTCATTCAGCTCCGGTTCCCAACGATCA
AGGCGAGTTACATGATCCCCCATGTTGTGCAAAAAAGCGGTTAGCTCCTTCGGTCCTCCGATCGTTGTCA
GAAGTAAGTTGGCCGCAGTGTTATCACTCATGGTTATGGCAGCACTGCATAATTCTCTTACTGTCATGCC
ATCCGTAAGATGCTTTTCTGTGACTGGTGAGTACTCAACCAAGTCATTCTGAGAATAGTGTATGCGGCGA
CCGAGTTGCTCTTGCCCGGCGTCAATACGGGATAATACCGCGCCACATAGCAGAACTTTAAAAGTGCTCA
TCATTGGAAAACGTTCTTCGGGGCGAAAACTCTCAAGGATCTTACCGCTGTTGAGATCCAGTTCGATGTA
ACCCACTCGTGCACCCAACTGATCTTCAGCATCTTTTACTTTCACCAGCGTTTCTGGGTGAGCAAAAACA
GGAAGGCAAAATGCCGCAAAAAAGGGAATAAGGGCGACACGGAAATGTTGAATACTCATACTCTTCCTTT
TTCAATATTATTGAAGCATTTATCAGGGTTATTGTCTCATGAGCGGATACATATTTGAATGTATTTAGAA
AAATAAACAAATAGGGGTTCCGCGCACATTTCCCCGAAAAGTGCCACCTAAATTGTAAGCGTTAATATTT
TGTTAAAATTCGCGTTAAATTTTTGTTAAATCAGCTCATTTTTTAACCAATAGGCCGAAATCGGCAAAAT
CCCTTATAAATCAAAAGAATAGACCGAGATAGGGT
[37 nt withheld, positions 3676-3712]
AAAGAACGTGGACTCCAACGTCAAAGG
[49 nt withheld, positions 3740-3788]
T
[91 nt withheld, positions 3790-3880]
G
[124 nt withheld, positions 3882-4005]
CCCATTCGCCATTCAGGCTGCGCAACTGTTGGGAAGGGCGATCGGTGCGGGCCTCTTCGCTATTACGCCA
GTCGACCGCCAATTCAATATGGCGTATATGGACTCATGCCAATTCAATATGGTGGATCTGGACCTGTGCC
AATTCAATATGGCGTATATGGACTCGTGCCAATTCAATATGGTGGATCTGGACCCCAGCCAATTCAATAT
GGCGGACTTGGCACCATGCCAATTCAATATGGCGGACCTGGCACTGTGCCAACTGGGGAGGGGTCTACTT
GGCACGGTGCCAAGTTTGAGGAGGGGTCTTGGCCCTGTGCCAAGTCCGCCATATTGAATTGGCATGGTGC
CAATAATGGCGGCCATATTGGCTATATGCCAGGATCAATATATAGGCAATATCCAATATGGCCCTATGCC
AATATGGCTATTGGCCAGGTTCAATACTATGTATTGGCCCTATGCCATATAGTATTCCATATATGGGTTT
TCCTATTGACGTAGATAGCCCCTCCCAATGGGCGGTCCCATATACCATATATGGGGCTTCCTAATACCGC
CCATAGCCACTCCCCCATTGACGTCAATGGTCTCTATATATGGTCTTTCCTATTGACGTCATATGGGCGG
TCCTATTGACGTATATGGCGCCTCCCCCATTGACGTCAATTACGGTAAATGGCCCGCCTGGCTCAATGCC
CATTGACGTCAATAGGACCACCCACCATTGACGTCAATGGGATGGCTCATTGCCCATTCATATCCGTTCT
CACGCCCCCTATTGACGTCAATGACGGTAAATGGCCCACTTGGCAGTACATCAATATCTATTAATAGTAA
CTTGGCAAGTACATTACTATTGGAAGTACGCCAGGGTACATTGGCAGTACTCCCATTGACGTCAATGGCG
GTAAATGGCCCGCGATGGCTGCCAAGTACATCCCCATTGACGTCAATGGGGAGGGGCAATGACGCAAATG
GGCGTTCCATTGACGTAAATGGGCGGTAGGCGTGCCTAATGGGAGGTCTATATAAGCAATGCTCGTTTAG
GGAACCGCCA
Features (pLannotate 1.2.2; 19 found; start..end, strand, type, name):
     30..48      +  promoter       SP6 promoter: promoter for bacteriophage SP6 RNA polymerase
    155..177     +  CDS            FAPα2 (fragment): fluorogen-activating protein composed of a dimer of the L5-MG single-chain antibody fragment (Szent-Gyorgyi et al., 2008) binds malachite green derivatives to produce red fluorescence
    188..466     +  CDS            FRB: FKBP-rapamycin binding domain of human FRAP
    518..595     +  CDS            EGR1 (fragment): EGR1_SERCA - Also known as ZENK From Serinus canaria (Island canary) (Fringilla canaria).
    731..750     +  CDS            ZFHD1 (DNA binding domain) (fragment): composite human DNA-binding domain composed of domains from the transcription factors Zif268 and Oct-1 (Pomerantz et al., 1995)
    872..937     +  CDS            3xFLAG: three tandem FLAG® epitope tags, followed by an enterokinase cleavage site
   1086..1103    -  promoter       T7 promoter (fragment): promoter for bacteriophage T7 RNA polymerase
   1108..1242    -  polyA_signal   SV40 poly(A) signal: SV40 polyadenylation signal
   1359..1377    -  promoter       T3 promoter: promoter for bacteriophage T3 RNA polymerase
   1422..1438    -  protein_bind   lac operator: The lac repressor binds to the lac operator to inhibit transcription in E. coli. This inhibition can be relieved by adding lactose or isopropyl-β-D-thiogalactopyranoside (IPTG). lac repressor encoded by lacI
   1446..1476    -  promoter       lac promoter: promoter for the E. coli lac operon
   1491..1512    -  protein_bind   CAP binding site: CAP binding activates transcription in the presence of cAMP. E. coli catabolite activator protein
   1525..1617    -  CDS            lacI (fragment): lac repressor; lacI; The lac repressor binds to the lac operator to inhibit transcription in E. coli. This inhibition can be relieved by adding lactose or isopropyl-β-D-thiogalactopyranoside (IPTG).
   1800..2388    -  rep_origin     ori: high-copy-number ColE1/pMB1/pBR322/pUC origin of replication
   2559..3419    -  CDS            AmpR: β-lactamase; bla; confers resistance to ampicillin, carbenicillin, and related antibiotics
   3420..3524    -  promoter       AmpR promoter: bla
   3577..4005    -  rep_origin     f1 ori (sequence partly withheld): f1 bacteriophage origin of replication; arrow indicates direction of (+) strand synthesis
   4010..4076    -  CDS            lacZα (fragment): LacZα fragment of β-galactosidase; lacZ fragment
   4083..5060    +  promoter       CMV IE94 promoter: enhancer/promoter region of simian cytomegalovirus major immediate early transcription unit IE94
