[The description below was written by a language model from this plasmid's Addgene catalogue record and pLannotate feature annotations shown in this document.]
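Description:
pCSD_2xNES-FRB-ZFPTS3-3xFLAG-2xNLS is a roughly 5.07 kb mammalian expression plasmid built on the pCSDest2 backbone and catalogued under mammalian expression and CRISPR. It is propagated in E. coli through a high-copy ColE1/pUC-type origin with ampicillin selection (AmpR under its own bla promoter). It also carries an f1 origin and remnants of a lac promoter/operator and lacZα region typical of a cloning-vector lineage. Two sequence records are annotated, the depositor's and a sequencing-derived one. They differ by only a few bases in length and show the same feature layout.

The payload is a synthetic 990 bp open reading frame cloned between NcoI and XbaI sites. It is transcribed from the simian cytomegalovirus IE94 enhancer/promoter and terminated by an SV40 polyadenylation signal. The encoded protein is an engineered zinc finger array directed at the VEGFA TS3 target site. The short EGR1/Zif268 and ZFHD1 fragment hits in the annotation most likely reflect its Zif268-type finger framework, and the small FAPα2 hit upstream of FRB looks like an incidental match. At the N terminus the array is preceded by two nuclear export signals and the FRB domain, the FKBP-rapamycin binding domain of human FRAP. A 3xFLAG epitope for detection and two nuclear localization signals follow at the C terminus. FRB dimerizes with FKBP-fused partners when rapamycin is present, so the design suggests drug-inducible recruitment of this DNA-binding module to a partner protein. The opposing export and import signals presumably tune its localization. The record does not name the partner or spell out the application beyond expression in mammalian cells. SP6, T7 and T3 phage promoters flank the cassette, and the SP6 site upstream of the insert could support in vitro transcription.
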