Addgene plasmid #107304: pCSD_2xNES-FRB-ZFPTS3-3xFLAG-2xNLS
Purpose: Expresses ZFP-VEGFA-TS3 fused to FRB in mammalian cells
Depositing lab: Scot Wolfe. Depositing organization: University of Massachusetts, Worcester.
Backbone
  Vector backbone: pCSDest2
  Backbone size w/o insert (bp): 4078
  Total vector size (bp): 5068
  Vector type: Mammalian Expression, CRISPR
Growth in bacteria
  Bacterial resistance: Ampicillin, 100 μg/mL
  Growth temperature: 37°C
  Growth strain: DH5alpha
  Copy number: High Copy
Gene/Insert
  Gene/Insert name: ZFP_VEGFA-TS3
  Species: Synthetic
  Insert size (bp): 990
  Promoter: CMV IE94
  Tag / fusion protein: 2xNES (N terminal on insert); FRB (N terminal on insert); 3x Flag, 2xNLS (C terminal on insert)
  Cloning method: Restriction Enzyme; 5′ cloning site NcoI (not destroyed); 3′ cloning site XbaI (not destroyed)
  Sequencing primers: 5′ Sp6; 3′ T3
Terms and licenses: Academic/Nonprofit Terms; Industry Terms: Not Available to Industry
How to cite: pCSD_2xNES-FRB-ZFPTS3-3xFLAG-2xNLS was a gift from Scot Wolfe (Addgene plasmid # 107304 ; http://n2t.net/addgene:107304 ; RRID:Addgene_107304)
